Addgene plasmid #58100: tdTomato-Golgi-7
Purpose: Localization: Golgi, Excitation: 554, Emission: 581
Depositing lab: Michael Davidson. Depositing organization: Florida State University, Tallahassee. Publication: The fluorescent protein palette: tools for cellular imaging. Day RN, Davidson MW. Chem Soc Rev. 2009 Oct;38(10):2887-921. doi: 10.1039/b901966a. Epub 2009 Aug 4. PubMed 19771335.
Backbone
  Vector backbone: tdTomato
  Backbone size w/o insert (bp): 4750
  Vector type: Mammalian Expression
  Selectable markers: Neomycin (select with G418)
Growth in bacteria
  Bacterial resistance: Kanamycin, 50 μg/mL
  Growth temperature: 37°C
  Growth strain: DH5alpha
  Copy number: High Copy
Gene/Insert
  Gene/Insert name: Golgi (alt name: NM_001497.3)
  Species: H. sapiens (human)
  Mutation: aa 1-82 of NM_001497.3
  Entrez Gene: B4GALT1 (a.k.a. B4GAL-T1, CDG2D, CLDLFIB, GGTB2, GT1, GTB, beta4Gal-T1)
  Promoter: CMV
  Tag / fusion protein: tdTomato
  Cloning method: Unknown
  Sequencing primers: 5′ CMV-F; 3′ SV40pA-R
Terms and licenses: Academic/Nonprofit Terms; Industry Terms: Not Available to Industry
Depositor comments: . Excitation = 554; Emission = 581
How to cite: tdTomato-Golgi-7 was a gift from Michael Davidson (Addgene plasmid # 58100 ; http://n2t.net/addgene:58100 ; RRID:Addgene_58100)
