[The description below was written by a language model from this plasmid's Addgene catalogue record.]
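Description:
tdTomato-Golgi-7 is a mammalian expression plasmid that produces a red fluorescent marker for the Golgi apparatus. It is built on a tdTomato backbone of about 4.75 kb (excluding the insert), is maintained at high copy number in E. coli under kanamycin selection, and carries a neomycin resistance marker so that transfected mammalian cells can be selected with G418. The record does not list the origin of replication or provide a feature table, so the exact arrangement of backbone elements is not documented here. The use of an SV40 polyA reverse sequencing primer suggests an SV40 polyadenylation signal downstream of the coding region.

The insert consists of amino acids 1–82 of human B4GALT1 (beta-1,4-galactosyltransferase 1), expressed from the CMV promoter as a fusion with tdTomato. This N-terminal portion of the enzyme is commonly used as a Golgi-targeting sequence. It includes the region of this type II membrane protein that anchors and retains it in the Golgi, so the attached fluorescent protein accumulates at that organelle rather than spreading through the cell. tdTomato is a tandem-dimer red fluorescent protein, with recorded excitation and emission maxima of 554 nm and 581 nm. The record does not state the position of tdTomato relative to the targeting sequence, the linker between them, or the cloning method.

The construct is intended as an organelle localization marker for fluorescence imaging. It can be used to visualize Golgi morphology and dynamics in live or fixed mammalian cells, or as a red reference label in co-localization experiments with spectrally distinct fluorescent proteins.
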