>Addgene plasmid #58100 | tdTomato-Golgi-7 | depositor partial sequence | sequence record 89236 | insert sequence
GTCAGATCCGCTAGCATGAGGCTTCGGGAGCCGCTCCTGAGCGGCAGCGCCGCGATGCCAGGCGCGTCCC
TACAGCGGGCCTGCCGCCTGCTCGTGGCCGTCTGCGCTCTGCACCTTGGCGTCACCCTCGTTTACTACCT
GGCTGGCCGCGACCTGAGCCGCCTGCCCCAACTGGTCGGAGTCTCCACACCGCTGCAGGGCGGCTCGAAC
AGTGCCGCCGCCATCGGGCAGTCCTCCGGGGAGCTCCGGACCGGAGGGGCCAAGGATCCACCGGTCGCCA
CCATGGTGAGCAAGGGCGAGGAGGTCATCAAAGAGTTCATGCGCTTCAAGGTGCGCATGGAGGGCTCCAT
GAACGGCCACGAGTTCGAGATCGAGGGCGAGGGCGAGGGCCGCCCCTACGAGGGCACCCAGACCGCCAAG
CTGAAGGTGACCAAGGGCGGCCCCCTGCCCTTCGCCTGGGACATCCTGTCCCCCCAGTTCATGTACGGCT
CCAAGGCGTACGTGAAGCACCCCGCCGACATCCCCGATTACAAGAAGCTGTCCTTCCCCGAGGGCTTCAA
GTGGGAGCGCGTGATGAACTTCGAGGACGGCGGTCTGGTGACCGTGACCCAGGACTCCTCCCTGCAGGAC
GGCACGCTGATCTACAAGGTGAAGATGCGCGGCACCAACTTCCCCCCCGACGGCCCCGTAATGCAGAAGA
AGACCATGGGCTGGGAGGCCTCCACCGAGCGCCTGTACCCCCGCGACGGCGTGCTGAAGGGCGAGATCCA
CCAGGCCCTGAAGCTGAAGGACGGCGGCCACTACCTGGTGGAGTTCAAGACCATCTACATGGCCAAGAAG
CCCGTGCAACTGCCCGGCTACTACTACGTGGACACCAAGCTGGACATCACCTCCCACAACGAGGACTACA
CCATCGTGGAACAGTACGAGCGCTCCGAGGGCCGCCACCACCTGTTCCTGGGGCATGGCACCGGCAGCAC
CGGCAGCGGCAGCTCCGGCACCGCCTCCTCCGAGGACAACAACATGGCCGTCATCAAAGAGTTCATGCGC
TTCAAGGTGCGCATGGAGGGCTCCATGAACGGCCACGAGTTCGAGATCGAGGGCGAGGGCGAGGGCCGCC
CCTACGAGGGCACCCAGACCGCCAAGCTGAAGGTGACCAAGGGCGGCCCCCTGCCCTTCGCCTGGGACAT
CCTGTCCCCCCAGTTCATGTACGGCTCCAAGGCGTACGTGAAGCACCCCGCCGACATCCCCGATTACAAG
AAGCTGTCCTTCCCCGAGGGCTTCAAGTGGGAGCGCGTGATGAACTTCGAGGACGGCGGTCTGGTGACCG
TGACCCAGGACTCCTCCCTGCAGGACGGCACGCTGATCTACAAGGTGAAGATGCGCGGCACCAACTTCCC
CCCCGACGGCCCCGTAATGCAGAAGAAGACCATGGGCTGGGAGGCCTCCACCGAGCGCCTGTACCCCCGC
GACGGCGTGCTGAAGGGCGAGATCCACCAGGCCCTGAAGCTGAAGGACGGCGGCCACTACCTGGTGGAGT
TCAAGACCATCTACATGGCCAAGAAGCCCGTGCAACTGCCCGGCTACTACTACGTGGACACCAAGCTGGA
CATCACCTCCCACAACGAGGACTACACCATCGTGGAACAGTACGAGCGCTCCGAGGGCCGCCACCACCTG
TTCCTGTACGGCATGGACGAGCTGTACAAGTAAGCGGCCGCGACTCTAGATCATAATCAGCCATACCACA
TT
