>Addgene plasmid #58100 | tdTomato-Golgi-7 | addgene partial sequence | sequence record 108477 | CMV-F 5'-CGCAAATGGGCGGTAGGCGTG-3'
TGGTTTAGTGAACCGTCAGATCCGCTAGCATGAGGCTTCGGGAGCCGCTCCTGAGCGGCAGCGCCGCGAT
GCCAGGCGCGTCCCTACAGCGGGCCTGCCGCCTGCTCGTGGCCGTCTGCGCTCTGCACCTTGGCGTCACC
CTCGTTTACTACCTGGCTGGCCGCGACCTGAGCCGCCTGCCCCAACTGGTCGGAGTCTCCACACCGCTGC
AGGGCGGCTCGAACAGTGCCGCCGCCATCGGGCAGTCCTCCGGGGAGCTCCGGACCGGAGGGGCCAAGGA
TCCACCGGTCGCCACCATGGTGAGCAAGGGCGAGGAGGTCATCAAAGAGTTCATGCGCTTCAAGGTGCGC
ATGGAGGGCTCCATGAACGGCCACGAGTTCGAGATCGAGGGCGAGGGCGAGGGCCGCCCCTACGAGGGCA
CCCAGACCGCCAAGCTGAAGGTGACCAAGGGCGGCCCCCTGCCCTTCGCCTGGGACATCCTGTCCCCCCA
GTTCATGTACGGCTCCAAGGCGTACGTGAAGCACCCCGCCGACATCCCCGATTACAAGAAGCTGTCCTTC
CCCGAGGGCTTCAAGTGGGAGCGCGTGATGAACTTCGAGGACGGCGGTCTGGTGACCGTGACCCAGGACT
CCTCCCTGCAGGACGGCACGCTGATCTACAAGGTGAAGATGCGCGGCACCAACTTCCCCCCCGACGGCCC
CGTAATGCAGAAGAAGACCATGGGCTGGGAGGCCTCCACCGAGCGCCTGTACCCCCGCGACGGCGTGCTG
AAGGGCGAGATCCACCAGGCCCTGAAGCTGAAGGACGGCGGCCACTACCTGGTGGAGTTCAAGAC
